>Addgene plasmid #161419 | pDONR221-OCA2_STOP | addgene full sequence | sequence record 381362 | Addgene NGS Result
CAAATAATGATTTTATTTTGACTGATAGTGACCTGTTCGTTGCAACACATTGATGAGCAATGCTTTTTTA
TAATGCCAACTTTGTACAAAAAAGCAGGCTCCACCATGCACCTGGAGGGAAGGGACGGCCGGAGATACCC
TGGAGCACCAGCAGTGGAGCTGCTGCAGACCAGCGTGCCTTCCGGACTGGCAGAGCTGGTGGCAGGCAAG
AGGCGCCTGCCAAGGGGAGCAGGAGGAGCAGATCCTAGCCACTCCTGCCCACGCGGCGCCGCCGGCCAGA
GCTCCTGGGCCCCAGCCGGCCAGGAGTTCGCCTCCTTTCTGACAAAGGGCCGGTCTCACTCTAGCCTGCC
ACAGATGTCCTCTAGCAGATCTAAGGACAGCTGCTTCACCGAGAACACACCCCTGCTGCGGAATAGCCTG
CAGGAGAAGGGCTCCAGATGTATCCCAGTGTACCACCCCGAGTTTATCACCGCCGAGGAGAGCTGGGAGG
ACTCCTCTGCCGATTGGGAGCGGAGATATCTGCTGTCTAGGGAGGTGAGCGGACTGTCTGCCAGCGCCAG
CTCCGAGAAGGGCGACCTGCTGGATAGCCCCCACATCCGGCTGAGACTGTCCAAGCTGAGGCGCTGCGTG
CAGTGGCTGAAAGTGATGGGCCTGTTCGCCTTCGTGGTGCTGTGCTCCATCCTGTTCTCTCTGTACCCTG
ACCAGGGCAAGCTGTGGCAGCTGCTGGCCCTGTCTCCACTGGAGAACTATAGCGTGAATCTGTCTAGCCA
CGTGGACTCTACACTGCTGCAGGTGGATCTGGCAGGCGCCCTGGTGGCATCCGGACCATCTCGGCCTGGC
AGAGAGGAGCACATCGTGGTGGAGCTGACCCAGGCAGATGCACTGGGATCCAGGTGGCGGAGACCCCAGC
AGGTGACACACAACTGGACCGTGTACCTGAATCCTAGGCGCAGCGAGCACTCCGTGATGTCTAGGACATT
TGAGGTGCTGACCCGCGAGACAGTGTCCATCTCTATCAGGGCATCTCTGCAGCAGACCCAGGCAGTGCCT
CTGCTGATGGCACACCAGTACCTGAGAGGCAGCGTGGAGACCCAGGTGACAATCGCAACCGCAATCCTGG
CAGGCGTGTATGCCCTGATCATCTTCGAGATCGTGCACAGGACACTGGCCGCCATGCTGGGATCTCTGGC
CGCCCTGGCCGCCCTGGCCGTGATCGGCGACAGGCCAAGCCTGACACACGTGGTGGAGTGGATCGATTTC
GAGACCCTGGCCCTGCTGTTTGGCATGATGATCCTGGTGGCCATCTTTAGCGAGACCGGCTTCTTTGACT
ACTGCGCCGTGAAGGCCTATAGGCTGTCCAGGGGCCGCGTGTGGGCAATGATCATCATGCTGTGCCTGAT
CGCAGCCGTGCTGAGCGCCTTCCTGGACAACGTGACCACAATGCTGCTGTTTACACCAGTGACCATCAGG
CTGTGCGAGGTGCTGAACCTGGATCCCCGCCAGGTGCTGATCGCCGAAGTGATCTTCACCAATATCGGAG
GAGCAGCAACCGCAATCGGCGACCCCCCTAACGTGATCATCGTGAGCAATCAGGAGCTGCGGAAGATGGG
CCTGGATTTCGCCGGCTTTACCGCCCACATGTTCATCGGCATCTGCCTGGTGCTGCTGGTGTGCTTTCCC
CTGCTGCGGCTGCTGTACTGGAACAGAAAGCTGTATAATAAGGAGCCTTCCGAGATCGTGGAGCTGAAGC
ACGAGATCCACGTGTGGAGGCTGACAGCCCAGCGCATCAGCCCTGCATCCAGAGAGGAGACCGCCGTGCG
GAGACTGCTGCTGGGCAAGGTGCTGGCCCTGGAGCACCTGCTGGCAAGGCGCCTGCACACATTCCACCGG
CAGATCTCCCAGGAGGACAAGAACTGGGAGACCAATATCCAGGAGCTGCAGAAGAAGCACAGAATCTCTG
ATGGCATCCTGCTGGCCAAGTGTCTGACCGTGCTGGGCTTCGTGATCTTTATGTTCTTTCTGAATAGCTT
TGTGCCCGGCATCCACCTGGATCTGGGCTGGATCGCCATCCTGGGCGCCATCTGGCTGCTGATCCTGGCC
GACATCCACGATTTCGAGATCATCCTGCACAGGGTGGAGTGGGCCACACTGCTGTTCTTTGCCGCCCTGT
TTGTGCTGATGGAGGCCCTGGCCCACCTGCACCTGATCGAGTACGTGGGCGAGCAGACCGCCCTGCTGAT
CAAGATGGTGCCTGAGGAGCAGCGCCTGATCGCAGCCATCGTGCTGGTGGTGTGGGTGAGCGCCCTGGCA
TCCTCTCTGATCGACAACATCCCATTCACCGCCACAATGATCCCCGTGCTGCTGAATCTGTCCCACGATC
CAGAAGTGGGACTGCCTGCACCACCACTGATGTATGCACTGGCCTTTGGCGCATGCCTGGGAGGAAACGG
CACACTGATCGGAGCATCCGCCAACGTGGTGTGCGCAGGAATCGCAGAGCAGCACGGCTACGGCTTCTCC
TTTATGGAGTTCTTTAGACTGGGCTTCCCCATGATGGTGGTGTCTTGCACCGTGGGCATGTGCTATCTGC
TGGTGGCACACGTGGTGGTGGGATGGAACTAAGACCCAGCTTTCTTGTACAAAGTTGGCATTATAAGAAA
GCATTGCTTATCAATTTGTTGCAACGAACAGGTCACTATCAGTCAAAATAAAATCATTATTTGCCATCCA
GCTGATATCCCCTATAGTGAGTCGTATTACATGGTCATAGCTGTTTCCTGGCAGCTCTGGCCCGTGTCTC
AAAATCTCTGATGTTACATTGCACAAGATAAAAATATATCATCATGAACAATAAAACTGTCTGCTTACAT
AAACAGTAATACAAGGGGTGTTATGAGCCATATTCAACGGGAAACGTCGAGGCCGCGATTAAATTCCAAC
ATGGATGCTGATTTATATGGGTATAAATGGGCTCGCGATAATGTCGGGCAATCAGGTGCGACAATCTATC
GCTTGTATGGGAAGCCCGATGCGCCAGAGTTGTTTCTGAAACATGGCAAAGGTAGCGTTGCCAATGATGT
TACAGATGAGATGGTCAGACTAAACTGGCTGACGGAATTTATGCCTCTTCCGACCATCAAGCATTTTATC
CGTACTCCTGATGATGCATGGTTACTCACCACTGCGATCCCCGGAAAAACAGCATTCCAGGTATTAGAAG
AATATCCTGATTCAGGTGAAAATATTGTTGATGCGCTGGCAGTGTTCCTGCGCCGGTTGCATTCGATTCC
TGTTTGTAATTGTCCTTTTAACAGCGATCGCGTATTTCGTCTCGCTCAGGCGCAATCACGAATGAATAAC
GGTTTGGTTGATGCGAGTGATTTTGATGACGAGCGTAATGGCTGGCCTGTTGAACAAGTCTGGAAAGAAA
TGCATAAACTTTTGCCATTCTCACCGGATTCAGTCGTCACTCATGGTGATTTCTCACTTGATAACCTTAT
TTTTGACGAGGGGAAATTAATAGGTTGTATTGATGTTGGACGAGTCGGAATCGCAGACCGATACCAGGAT
CTTGCCATCCTATGGAACTGCCTCGGTGAGTTTTCTCCTTCATTACAGAAACGGCTTTTTCAAAAATATG
GTATTGATAATCCTGATATGAATAAATTGCAGTTTCATTTGATGCTCGATGAGTTTTTCTAATCAGAATT
GGTTAATTGGTTGTAACACTGGCAGAGCATTACGCTGACTTGACGGGACGGCGCAAGCTCATGACCAAAA
TCCCTTAACGTGAGTTACGCGTCGTTCCACTGAGCGTCAGACCCCGTAGAAAAGATCAAAGGATCTTCTT
GAGATCCTTTTTTTCTGCGCGTAATCTGCTGCTTGCAAACAAAAAAACCACCGCTACCAGCGGTGGTTTG
TTTGCCGGATCAAGAGCTACCAACTCTTTTTCCGAAGGTAACTGGCTTCAGCAGAGCGCAGATACCAAAT
ACTGTTCTTCTAGTGTAGCCGTAGTTAGGCCACCACTTCAAGAACTCTGTAGCACCGCCTACATACCTCG
CTCTGCTAATCCTGTTACCAGTGGCTGCTGCCAGTGGCGATAAGTCGTGTCTTACCGGGTTGGACTCAAG
ACGATAGTTACCGGATAAGGCGCAGCGGTCGGGCTGAACGGGGGGTTCGTGCACACAGCCCAGCTTGGAG
CGAACGACCTACACCGAACTGAGATACCTACAGCGTGAGCTATGAGAAAGCGCCACGCTTCCCGAAGGGA
GAAAGGCGGACAGGTATCCGGTAAGCGGCAGGGTCGGAACAGGAGAGCGCACGAGGGAGCTTCCAGGGGG
AAACGCCTGGTATCTTTATAGTCCTGTCGGGTTTCGCCACCTCTGACTTGAGCGTCGATTTTTGTGATGC
TCGTCAGGGGGGCGGAGCCTATGGAAAAACGCCAGCAACGCGGCCTTTTTACGGTTCCTGGCCTTTTGCT
GGCCTTTTGCTCACATGTTCTTTCCTGCGTTATCCCCTGATTCTGTGGATAACCGTATTACCGCCTTTGA
GTGAGCTGATACCGCTCGCCGCAGCCGAACGACCGAGCGCAGCGAGTCAGTGAGCGAGGAAGCGGAAGAG
CGCCCAATACGCAAACCGCCTCTCCCCGCGCGTTGGCCGATTCATTAATGCAGCTGGCACGACAGGTTTC
CCGACTGGAAAGCGGGCAGTGAGCGCAACGCAATTAATACGCGTACCGCTAGCCAGGAAGAGTTTGTAGA
AACGCAAAAAGGCCATCCGTCAGGATGGCCTTCTGCTTAGTTTGATGCCTGGCAGTTTATGGCGGGCGTC
CTGCCCGCCACCCTCCGGGCCGTTGCTTCACAACGTTCAAATCCGCTCCCGGCGGATTTGTCCTACTCAG
GAGAGCGTTCACCGACAAACAACAGATAAAACGAAAGGCCCAGTCTTCCGACTGAGCCTTTCGTTTTATT
TGATGCCTGGCAGTTCCCTACTCTCGCGTTAACGCTAGCATGGATGTTTTCCCAGTCACGACGTTGTAAA
ACGACGGCCAGTCTTAAGCTCGGGCCC
Features (pLannotate 1.2.2; 10 found; start..end, strand, type, name):
      1..100     +  protein_bind   attL1: mutant version of attL; recombination site for the Gateway® LR reaction LR Clonase™
    106..2619    +  CDS            OCA2: P_HUMAN - Also known as D15S12, P. Experimental evidence at transcript level: Swiss-Prot protein existence level 2. Could be involved in the transport of tyrosine, the precursor to melanin synthesis, within the melanocyte. Regulates the pH of melanosome and the melanosome maturation. One of the components of the mammalian pigmentary system. Seems to regulate the post-translational processing of tyrosinase, which catalyzes the limiting reaction in melanin synthesis. May serve as a key control point at which ethnic skin color variation is determined. Major determinant of brown and/or blue eye co
   2624..2723    -  protein_bind   attL2: mutant version of attL; recombination site for the Gateway® LR reaction LR Clonase™
   2741..2759    -  promoter       T7 promoter: promoter for bacteriophage T7 RNA polymerase
   2893..3702    +  CDS            KanR: aminoglycoside phosphotransferase; aph(3')-Ia; confers resistance to kanamycin in bacteria or G418 (Geneticin®) in eukaryotes
   3849..4437    +  rep_origin     ori: high-copy-number ColE1/pMB1/pBR322/pUC origin of replication
   4620..4712    +  CDS            lacI (fragment): lac repressor; lacI; The lac repressor binds to the lac operator to inhibit transcription in E. coli. This inhibition can be relieved by adding lactose or isopropyl-β-D-thiogalactopyranoside (IPTG).
   4767..4794    -  terminator     rrnB T2 terminator: transcription terminator T2 from the E. coli rrnB gene
   4926..4969    +  terminator     rrnB T1 terminator: Escherichia coli rrnB; transcription terminator T1 from the E. coli rrnB gene
   5016..5052    -  CDS            lacZα (fragment): LacZα fragment of β-galactosidase; lacZ fragment
