[The description below was written by a language model from this plasmid's Addgene catalogue record and pLannotate feature annotations shown in this document.]
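Description:
pDONR221-OCA2_STOP is a Gateway entry clone built on the pDONR221 backbone, carrying a codon-optimized open reading frame for human OCA2 (the P protein, also known by aliases such as BEY, EYCL3 and D15S12). Although the catalogue lists the vector type as mammalian expression, the annotated 5,067-nt sequence shows no eukaryotic promoter or polyadenylation signal. The plasmid is a shuttle for the ORF rather than an expression construct in its own right. It is propagated in E. coli through a high-copy ColE1/pUC-type origin and selected with kanamycin through an aminoglycoside phosphotransferase (KanR) gene.

The roughly 2.5 kb OCA2 coding sequence lies between attL1 and attL2, the recombination sites used in the Gateway LR reaction, so the ORF can be moved directionally into any attR-containing destination vector that supplies the desired promoter, tags and selection marker. This version keeps a STOP codon at the end of the ORF, which suits native or N-terminally tagged expression but prevents C-terminal fusions; the depositor notes that a companion clone without the stop codon exists. Other backbone features include rrnB T1 and T2 terminators upstream of the cassette, which shield the insert from read-through transcription in bacteria, a T7 promoter next to attL2 that points back towards the insert, and short lacI and lacZα remnants with no evident function.

OCA2 is a melanosomal membrane protein implicated in the regulation of melanosome pH and maturation, tyrosinase processing and pigmentation. The clone belongs to a consortium collection of solute carrier transporter constructs intended for subcloning into custom expression vectors for transporter research and drug discovery.
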