Addgene plasmid #161419: pDONR221-OCA2_STOP
Purpose: Gateway entry clone with codon-optimized ORF sequence for subcloning into custom expression vectors. Contains a STOP codon at the end of the codon-optimized ORF sequence.
Depositing lab: RESOLUTE Consortium & Giulio Superti-Furga. Depositing organization: CeMM Research Center for Molecular Medicine. Publication: The RESOLUTE consortium: unlocking SLC transporters for drug discovery. Superti-Furga G, Lackner D, Wiedmer T, Ingles-Prieto A, Barbosa B, Girardi E, Goldmann U, Gurtl B, Klavins K, Klimek C, Lindinger S, Lineiro-Retes E, Muller AC, Onstein S, Redinger G, Reil D, Sedlyarov V, Wolf G, Crawford M, Everley R, ... Steppan CM. Nat Rev Drug Discov. 2020 Jul;19(7):429-430. doi: 10.1038/d41573-020-00056-6. PubMed 32265506.
Backbone
  Vector backbone: pDONR221
  Backbone manufacturer: ThermoFisher Scientific
  Backbone size w/o insert (bp): 2550
  Vector type: Mammalian Expression
Growth in bacteria
  Bacterial resistance: Kanamycin, 50 μg/mL
  Growth temperature: 37°C
  Growth strain: NEB Stable
  Copy number: High Copy
Gene/Insert
  Gene/Insert name: OCA2 (alt name: BEY2, EYCL, BEY, BEY1, D15S12, P, EYCL3, EYCL2)
  Species: H. sapiens (human)
  Insert size (bp): 2517
  Entrez Gene: OCA2 (a.k.a. BEY, BEY1, BEY2, BOCA, D15S12, EYCL, EYCL2, EYCL3, HCL3, P, PED, SHEP1)
  Cloning method: Gateway Cloning
  Sequencing primers: 5′ M13-fwd; 3′ M13-rev
Terms and licenses: Academic/Nonprofit Terms; Industry Terms
Depositor comments: This plasmid contains a STOP codon at the end of the codon-optimized ORF. For the version of this plasmid that does not contain a STOP codon, please see Addgene plasmid 132253 For more information on the full Resolute plasmid collection, please see www.addgene.org/depositor-collections/re-solute/. Please provide your feedback on this plasmid to the RESOLUTE consortium by filling out their RESOLUTE repository feedback form: https://forms.office.com/Pages/ResponsePage.aspx?id=0e05yklzmkS7rjFGQL4N7z4feCLQvEJAmVcOCM_u885UN1JJRko0Ukg4TVQwNTZLOUxPQVJWT1NHUCQlQCN0PWcu
How to cite: pDONR221-OCA2_STOP was a gift from RESOLUTE Consortium & Giulio Superti-Furga (Addgene plasmid # 161419 ; http://n2t.net/addgene:161419 ; RRID:Addgene_161419)
