>Addgene plasmid #161419 | pDONR221-OCA2_STOP | depositor partial sequence | sequence record 312773 | Codon-optimized ORF of OCA2
ATGCACCTGGAGGGAAGGGACGGCCGGAGATACCCTGGAGCACCAGCAGTGGAGCTGCTGCAGACCAGCG
TGCCTTCCGGACTGGCAGAGCTGGTGGCAGGCAAGAGGCGCCTGCCAAGGGGAGCAGGAGGAGCAGATCC
TAGCCACTCCTGCCCACGCGGCGCCGCCGGCCAGAGCTCCTGGGCCCCAGCCGGCCAGGAGTTCGCCTCC
TTTCTGACAAAGGGCCGGTCTCACTCTAGCCTGCCACAGATGTCCTCTAGCAGATCTAAGGACAGCTGCT
TCACCGAGAACACACCCCTGCTGCGGAATAGCCTGCAGGAGAAGGGCTCCAGATGTATCCCAGTGTACCA
CCCCGAGTTTATCACCGCCGAGGAGAGCTGGGAGGACTCCTCTGCCGATTGGGAGCGGAGATATCTGCTG
TCTAGGGAGGTGAGCGGACTGTCTGCCAGCGCCAGCTCCGAGAAGGGCGACCTGCTGGATAGCCCCCACA
TCCGGCTGAGACTGTCCAAGCTGAGGCGCTGCGTGCAGTGGCTGAAAGTGATGGGCCTGTTCGCCTTCGT
GGTGCTGTGCTCCATCCTGTTCTCTCTGTACCCTGACCAGGGCAAGCTGTGGCAGCTGCTGGCCCTGTCT
CCACTGGAGAACTATAGCGTGAATCTGTCTAGCCACGTGGACTCTACACTGCTGCAGGTGGATCTGGCAG
GCGCCCTGGTGGCATCCGGACCATCTCGGCCTGGCAGAGAGGAGCACATCGTGGTGGAGCTGACCCAGGC
AGATGCACTGGGATCCAGGTGGCGGAGACCCCAGCAGGTGACACACAACTGGACCGTGTACCTGAATCCT
AGGCGCAGCGAGCACTCCGTGATGTCTAGGACATTTGAGGTGCTGACCCGCGAGACAGTGTCCATCTCTA
TCAGGGCATCTCTGCAGCAGACCCAGGCAGTGCCTCTGCTGATGGCACACCAGTACCTGAGAGGCAGCGT
GGAGACCCAGGTGACAATCGCAACCGCAATCCTGGCAGGCGTGTATGCCCTGATCATCTTCGAGATCGTG
CACAGGACACTGGCCGCCATGCTGGGATCTCTGGCCGCCCTGGCCGCCCTGGCCGTGATCGGCGACAGGC
CAAGCCTGACACACGTGGTGGAGTGGATCGATTTCGAGACCCTGGCCCTGCTGTTTGGCATGATGATCCT
GGTGGCCATCTTTAGCGAGACCGGCTTCTTTGACTACTGCGCCGTGAAGGCCTATAGGCTGTCCAGGGGC
CGCGTGTGGGCAATGATCATCATGCTGTGCCTGATCGCAGCCGTGCTGAGCGCCTTCCTGGACAACGTGA
CCACAATGCTGCTGTTTACACCAGTGACCATCAGGCTGTGCGAGGTGCTGAACCTGGATCCCCGCCAGGT
GCTGATCGCCGAAGTGATCTTCACCAATATCGGAGGAGCAGCAACCGCAATCGGCGACCCCCCTAACGTG
ATCATCGTGAGCAATCAGGAGCTGCGGAAGATGGGCCTGGATTTCGCCGGCTTTACCGCCCACATGTTCA
TCGGCATCTGCCTGGTGCTGCTGGTGTGCTTTCCCCTGCTGCGGCTGCTGTACTGGAACAGAAAGCTGTA
TAATAAGGAGCCTTCCGAGATCGTGGAGCTGAAGCACGAGATCCACGTGTGGAGGCTGACAGCCCAGCGC
ATCAGCCCTGCATCCAGAGAGGAGACCGCCGTGCGGAGACTGCTGCTGGGCAAGGTGCTGGCCCTGGAGC
ACCTGCTGGCAAGGCGCCTGCACACATTCCACCGGCAGATCTCCCAGGAGGACAAGAACTGGGAGACCAA
TATCCAGGAGCTGCAGAAGAAGCACAGAATCTCTGATGGCATCCTGCTGGCCAAGTGTCTGACCGTGCTG
GGCTTCGTGATCTTTATGTTCTTTCTGAATAGCTTTGTGCCCGGCATCCACCTGGATCTGGGCTGGATCG
CCATCCTGGGCGCCATCTGGCTGCTGATCCTGGCCGACATCCACGATTTCGAGATCATCCTGCACAGGGT
GGAGTGGGCCACACTGCTGTTCTTTGCCGCCCTGTTTGTGCTGATGGAGGCCCTGGCCCACCTGCACCTG
ATCGAGTACGTGGGCGAGCAGACCGCCCTGCTGATCAAGATGGTGCCTGAGGAGCAGCGCCTGATCGCAG
CCATCGTGCTGGTGGTGTGGGTGAGCGCCCTGGCATCCTCTCTGATCGACAACATCCCATTCACCGCCAC
AATGATCCCCGTGCTGCTGAATCTGTCCCACGATCCAGAAGTGGGACTGCCTGCACCACCACTGATGTAT
GCACTGGCCTTTGGCGCATGCCTGGGAGGAAACGGCACACTGATCGGAGCATCCGCCAACGTGGTGTGCG
CAGGAATCGCAGAGCAGCACGGCTACGGCTTCTCCTTTATGGAGTTCTTTAGACTGGGCTTCCCCATGAT
GGTGGTGTCTTGCACCGTGGGCATGTGCTATCTGCTGGTGGCACACGTGGTGGTGGGATGGAACTAA
